Addgene plasmid #147665: pAc5.1B-EGFP-DmPAN3-R429DL676EG683E_U
Purpose: Insect Expression of DmPAN3-R429DL676EG683E
Depositing lab: Elisa Izaurralde. Depositing organization: Max Planck Institute for Developmental Biology. Publication: Structure of the PAN3 pseudokinase reveals the basis for interactions with the PAN2 deadenylase and the GW182 proteins. Christie M, Boland A, Huntzinger E, Weichenrieder O, Izaurralde E. Mol Cell. 2013 Aug 8;51(3):360-73. doi: 10.1016/j.molcel.2013.07.011. PubMed 23932717.
Backbone
  Vector backbone: Unknown
  Vector type: Insect Expression
Growth in bacteria
  Bacterial resistance: Ampicillin, 100 μg/mL
  Growth temperature: 37°C
  Growth strain: DH5alpha
  Copy number: Low Copy
Gene/Insert
  Gene/Insert name: DmPAN3-R429DL676EG683E
  Species: D. melanogaster (fly)
  Entrez Gene: CG11486 (a.k.a. Dmel_CG11486, Dmel\CG11486, PAN3)
  Cloning method: Unknown
Terms and licenses: Academic/Nonprofit Terms; Industry Terms: Not Available to Industry
Depositor comments: ORF extracted from the NCBI: LD14901 Plasmids from this collection were made available to the research community and donated after the lab closed. Please note that the sequence provided by the depositing laboratory may be theoretical/predicted or based on Sanger sequencing results. There may be discrepancies between sequencing results obtained by Addgene and the depositor sequence. If an Addgene verified sequence is not available, please contact before placing your order to request that our lab fully sequence the plasmid.
How to cite: pAc5.1B-EGFP-DmPAN3-R429DL676EG683E_U was a gift from Elisa Izaurralde (Addgene plasmid # 147665 ; http://n2t.net/addgene:147665 ; RRID:Addgene_147665)
