[The description below was written by a language model from this plasmid's Addgene catalogue record and pLannotate feature annotations shown in this document.]
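Description:
pAc5.1B-EGFP-DmPAN3-R429DL676EG683E_U is an 8,443 nt insect expression plasmid for producing a GFP-tagged mutant of Drosophila melanogaster PAN3 in insect cells. The catalogue lists the backbone as unknown, although the name and the annotated parts point to a pAc5.1-type vector. It is propagated in E. coli through a ColE1/pUC-family origin and selected with ampicillin via the β-lactamase gene and its bla promoter. The catalogue describes the plasmid as low copy even though the origin annotation is of the high-copy type. A partial tetracycline-resistance sequence and a small SV40 large T antigen fragment are also detected, and these appear to be non-functional backbone remnants. No selection marker for insect cells is annotated.

Expression is driven by the constitutive Drosophila actin 5C (Ac5) promoter. This is followed by an EGFP coding sequence and then, a short distance downstream, the PAN3 open reading frame (CG11486), an arrangement consistent with an N-terminal EGFP fusion. A V5 epitope sequence lies after the PAN3 coding region, but the record does not show whether it is read in frame or cut off by a stop codon. An SV40 polyadenylation signal sits downstream of the cassette. The insert carries three substitutions, R429D, L676E and G683E.

PAN3 is the regulatory subunit of the PAN2–PAN3 deadenylase complex, which shortens mRNA poly(A) tails in general and miRNA-mediated mRNA turnover. The associated study concerns the structure of the PAN3 pseudokinase and its interactions with PAN2 and GW182 proteins, so the mutant was probably designed to test such structure-based contacts. The record does not say which interaction or property these particular substitutions affect.
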