Features (pLannotate 1.2.2; 10 found; start..end, strand, type, name):
     56..2568    +  promoter       Ac5 promoter: Drosophila melanogaster actin 5C promoter
   2588..3304    +  CDS            EGFP: EGFP is a basic (constitutively fluorescent) green fluorescent protein published in 1996, derived from Aequorea victoria. It is reported to be a rapidly-maturing weak dimer with moderate acid sensitivity.
   3320..5689    +  CDS            PAN3: PAN3_DROME - Experimental evidence at protein level: Swiss-Prot protein existence level 1. Regulatory subunit of the poly(A)-nuclease (PAN) deadenylation complex, one of two cytoplasmic mRNA deadenylases involved in general and miRNA-mediated mRNA turnover. PAN specifically shortens poly(A) tails of RNA and the activity is stimulated by poly(A)-binding protein (PABP). PAN deadenylation is followed by rapid degradation of the shortened mRNA tails by the CCR4-NOT complex. Deadenylated mRNAs are then degraded by two alternative mechanisms, namely exosome-mediated 3'-5' exonucleolytic degradation,
   5728..5769    +  CDS            V5 tag: epitope tag from simian virus 5
   5869..6003    -  polyA_signal   SV40 poly(A) signal: SV40 polyadenylation signal
   6026..6110    -  CDS            large T antigen (fragment): large T antigen from SV40 (simian virus 40)
   6111..6581    +  CDS            TcR (fragment): tetracycline efflux protein; tet; confers resistance to tetracycline
   6625..7213    -  rep_origin     ori: high-copy-number ColE1/pMB1/pBR322/pUC origin of replication
   7384..8244    -  CDS            AmpR: β-lactamase; bla; confers resistance to ampicillin, carbenicillin, and related antibiotics
   8245..8349    -  promoter       AmpR promoter: bla
>Addgene plasmid #147665 | pAc5.1B-EGFP-DmPAN3-R429DL676EG683E_U | depositor full sequence | sequence record 290112 | Full Sequence
CTTCAAGGAATTAATTCTATATTCTAAAAACACAAATGATACTTCTAAAAAAAATCATGAATGGCATCAA
CTCTGAATCAAATCTTTGCAGATGCACCTACTTCTCATTTCCACTGTCACATCATTTTTCCAGATCTCGC
TGCCTGTTATGTGGCCCACAAACCAAGACACGTTTTATGGCCATTAAAGCTGGCTGATCGTCGCCAAACA
CCAAATACATATCAATATGTACATTCGAGAAAGAAGCGATCAAAGAAGCGTCTTCGGGCGAGTAGGAGAA
TGCGGAGGAGAAGGAGAACGAGCTGATCTAGTATCTCTCCACAATCCAATGCCAACTGACCAACTGGCCA
TATTCGGAGCAATTTGAAGCCAATTTCCATCGCCTGGCGATCGCTCCATTCTTGGCTATATGTTTTTCAC
CGTTCCCGGGGCCATTTTCAAAGACTCGTCGGTAAGATAAGATTGTGTCACTCGCTGTCTCTCTTCATTT
GTCGAAGAATGCTGAGGAATTTCGCGATGACGTCGGCGAGTATTTTGAAGAATGAGAATAATTTGTATTT
ATACGAAAATCAGTTAGTGGAATTTTCTACAAAAACATGTTATCTATAGATAATTTTGTTGCAAAATATG
TTGACTATGACAAAGATTGTATGTATATACCTTTAATGTATTCTCATTTTCTTATGTATTTATAATGGCA
ATGATGATACTGATGATATTTTAAGATGATGCCAGACCACAGGCTGATTTCTGCGTCTTTTGCCGAACGC
AGTGCATGTGCGGTTGTTGTTTTTTGGAATAGTTTCAATTTTCGGACTGTCCGCTTTGATTTCAGTTTCT
TGGCTTATTCAAAAAGCAAAGTAAAGCCAAAAAAGCGAGATGGCAATACCAAATGCGGCAAAACGGTAGT
GGAAGGAAAGGGGTGCGGGGCAGCGGAAGGAAGGGTGGGGCGGGGCGTGGCGGGGTCTGTGGCTGGGCGC
GACGTCACCGACGTTGGAGCCACTCCTTTGACCATGTGTGCGTGTGTGTATTATTCGTGTCTCGCCACTC
GCCGGTTGTTTTTTTCTTTTTATCTCGCTCTCTCTAGCGCCATCTCGTACGCATGCTCAACGCACCGCAT
GTTGCCGTGTCCTTTATGCGTCATTTTGGCTCGAAATAGGCAATTATTTAAACAAAGATTAGTCAACGAA
AACGCTAAAATAAATAAGTCTACAATATGGTTACTTATTGCCATGTGTGTGCAGCCAACGATAGCAACAA
AAGCAACAACACAGTGGCTTTCCCTCTTTCACTTTTTGTTTGCAAGCGCGTGCGAGCAAGACGGCACGAC
CGGCAAACGCAATTACGCTGACAAAGAGCAGACGAAGTTTTGGCCGAAAAACATCAAGGCGCCTGATACG
AATGCATTTGCAATAACAATTGCGATATTTAATATTGTTTATGAAGCTGTTTGACTTCAAAACACACAAA
AAAAAAAATAAAACAAATTATTTGAAAGAGAATTAGGAATCGGACAGCTTATCGTTACGGGCTAACAGCA
CACCGAGACGAAATAGCTTACCTGACGTCACAGCCTCTGGAAGAACTGCCGCCAAGCAGAGAGAGAGAGA
AAAAGAGGGAGAGCAGCTTAGACCGCATGTGCTTGTGTGTGAGGCGTCTCTCTCTTCGTCTCCTGTTTGC
GCAAACGCATAGACTGCACTGAGAAAATCGATTACCTATTTTTTATGAATGAATATTTGCACTATTACTA
TTCAAAACTATTAAGATAGCAATCACATTCAATAGCCAAATACTATACCACCTGAGCGATGCAACGAAAT
GATCAATTTGAGCAAAAATGCTGCATATTTAGGACGGCATCATTATAGAAATGCTTCTTGCTGTGTACTT
TTCTCTCGTCTGGCAGCTGTTTCGCCGTTATTGTTAAAACCGGCTTAAGTTAGGTGTGTTTTCTACGACT
AGTGATGCCCCTACTAGAAGATGTGTGTTGCACAAATGTCCCTGAATAACCAATTTGAAGTGCAGATAGC
AGTAAACGTAAGCTAATATGAATATTATTTAACTGTAATGTTTTAATATCGCTGGACATTACTAATAAAC
CCACTATAAACACATGTACATATGTATGTTTTGGCATACAATGAGTAGTTGGGGAAAAAATGTGTAAAAG
CACCGTGACCATCACAGCATAAAGATAACCAGCTGAAGTATCGAATATGAGTAACCCCCAAATTGAATCA
CATGCCGCAACTGATAGGACCCATGGAAGTACACTCTTCATGGCGATATACAAGACACACACAAGCACGA
ACACCCAGTTGCGGAGGAAATTCTCCGTAAATGAAAACCCAATCGGCGAACAATTCATACCCATATATGG
TAAAAGTTTTGAACGCGACTTGAGAGCGGAGAGCATTGCGGCTGATAAGGTTTTAGCGCTAAGCGGGCTT
TATAAAACGGGCTGCGGGACCAGTTTTCATATCACTACCGTTTGAGTTCTTGTGCTGTGTGGATACTCCT
CCCGACACAAAGCCGCTCCATCAGCCAGCAGTCGTCTAATCCAGAGACCCCGGATCGGGGTACCAACATG
GTGAGCAAGGGCGAGGAGCTGTTCACCGGGGTGGTGCCCATCCTGGTCGAGCTGGACGGCGACGTAAACG
GCCACAAGTTCAGCGTGTCCGGCGAGGGCGAGGGCGATGCCACCTACGGCAAGCTGACCCTGAAGTTCAT
CTGCACCACCGGCAAGCTGCCCGTGCCCTGGCCCACCCTCGTGACCACCCTGACCTACGGCGTGCAGTGC
TTCAGCCGCTACCCCGACCACATGAAGCAGCACGACTTCTTCAAGTCCGCCATGCCCGAAGGCTACGTCC
AGGAGCGCACCATCTTCTTCAAGGACGACGGCAACTACAAGACCCGCGCCGAGGTGAAGTTCGAGGGCGA
CACCCTGGTGAACCGCATCGAGCTGAAGGGCATCGACTTCAAGGAGGACGGCAACATCCTGGGGCACAAG
CTGGAGTACAACTACAACAGCCACAACGTCTATATCATGGCCGACAAGCAGAAGAACGGCATCAAGGTGA
ACTTCAAGATCCGCCACAACATCGAGGACGGCAGCGTGCAGCTCGCCGACCACTACCAGCAGAACACCCC
CATCGGCGACGGCCCCGTGCTGCTGCCCGACAACCACTACCTGAGCACCCAGTCCGCCCTGAGCAAAGAC
CCCAACGAGAAGCGCGATCACATGGTCCTGCTGGAGTTCGTGACCGCCGCCGGGATCACTCTCGGCATGG
ACGAGCTGTACAAGCCAAGCTTGAATTCTATGTGCTCGACTTATGGACTCTTATCTTTTGAGTTTTCAGA
TACGGCTGCTATGGATCCAATTTTCTTCTCGCCAACGAATGGAATACCGTCAGAGAGTAAACTCGCCACT
TATATGAATCGACAGAATGTCGCCACACCGAGCGGTTATGGGCTGAATAACGGGTTCTCACTACTTAATT
TGGATTCGCCCCTAAATAAAAAGTCCCAGGTCACGCCGCAGTCGCCCGAGTTCATTCCAACGCGCCTTGG
CTCGACGCCCAACTTCTATGCACCATATCACAACGCGCCCATGCAATTAAGTAATGGGCTCAATGGCGTC
AATGGGTTAACAGCCGCCGCAGCAGCAGCAGCAGCAGCCGCCGCCGCCGCCGCAGCAGCAGTTCCCTCCT
CCACGTCATCGGCGTCCTCCGCCTCGGTGACCATCAGCAAAACGGCCAACGGTGGCGCCTCCATGCTCGC
CCTGCAAAAGACCGCATCCATCGCCTCTGTAACCATCGCACAACAGCAGCCACAGCATCCACAGAAACAG
CAACAGCATCCGCCGTCGGTGGGCGGAGGAGCTGTGTCCGCCGCCTCCGCCCCCATTGCCATTAGTGGCG
CTCCACCGAATCCCGCCGCAGCTCCGTTCGTCAGCAGCATGTCCGCTCAGACGCCGCTCAAGGGGAGGGG
CGCCATGATGCGCCAGGAATCACCAACGGCAGCCATGATTTCGGGCGCAGGGCCAGGTGAGAAGTCGCCA
CCGCACGGGATGACGCCGCACGGAGCATCGCCCATACCATCAGCGCTGCCCACCAGCGTGCACCAGGAGA
ACGTAGGCGGCACCATATACTTCTATCCGACTGCCAACGCACAGAACAGCCAGCCCGTCGTCAATTCCAT
GGTGGTGGATGGAACGCATCCGGCTCTCCATGGCGTGAGTGCTGTGGCGCCGATGAGTGCGGGCGTTCCG
GCGGCCATGATGTACACGGGGCATGTGTATCCGGGACCGTCCTCCAACGTGGTCACCATGCAGCCAAAGA
CGCTGCTGGAGTCGGCCTTCTTTATGCCCGACGAGATGCGCGCCGAAGTCCTCGCCCGCAACGAGATCTC
TAACCTGATCATGGACGCAGCGGAGGCTGCGCAGCACGCTCTACCGCTGGAGGTGGAGAACTACCATGCC
CTGTATCCACTGGAACCGCCGGCGCAGCCGTTGCACGCCAAGCTCACGTTCCCCGCCACCACTTATAGGG
CCACGCACAACACGACGGGCTACAAGTACTGCCTGCGAAGAATACATGGTTTCGACCTGCAGTCGACCAA
GTGCATGACGCTGGTGGAGATGTGGAAGAAGCTGCAGCACACGAATGTGGTACAACTGCGTGAGGTGTTC
ACGACGAAAGCATTTGGTGATAACTCTTTAGTATTAGTGTACGACTATCATCCCGGCTCACAAACATTAC
TGGCCAAATACTTCACTCCGGCGCCAGAGACCAACGGGTACACTGATCCATTCCAAGGCGAGGCCCGCCC
CTTCAGTCATAAGAGTAACATGCAGCGAACGAGCAATGGACCGCTGCTACCGGAGGCCACCATCTGGTCG
ATCATCATGCAGCTGACCGCCGGCTTAAAAGCCATCCACCATGCCGGTCTTGCCTGCAAGGTTCTGGATC
CCACAAAGATTATAGTGACGGGCAAGCGTGTACGGTTTAGCTCATGCTGCATTTCGGATATAACGCAATT
CGATCCGAATGCATCCAATCCCTTGGCGCTGGTTAATATGCATCAGCAGGACGATCTGACCGCTTTGGGT
CGCTTAGTATTAGCTTTGGCCTGCCGCTGTCTTCAATCCGTGCAACGCGACAATGTCCAGTCCAGCATCG
ATATGGTCACGCGAAACTACTCCACCGATCTGCGAAACTTTATTGTTTACCTCTTCACCACCAATAATCG
TCGCTCCGTGACCGACCTGATGCCGATGATTGGTGCCCGCTTCTATACGCAACTGGATGCACTGCAGAGC
AAAATTGATATGCAGGAGGACGAGGAAGCCAAGGAGATGGAGAACGAGCGGTTATATCGCATTTTGGTCA
AACTTAATAGCATCAACGAGCGACCCGACTTTAATCTGGACTGCACTTGGTCTGAGACTGGTGATAGATA
CATGTTGAAATTATTCCGTGATTATTTGTTCCATTCCGTCACTGAGGATGGCCGGCCCTGGCTAGATCAC
GCACACATTGTACAATGCCTCAACAAGCTGGATGCTGGCTCCATAGAGCGCGTGCAACTGATGTCCCGCG
ACGAGCAATCGGTACTCATCGTCTCCTATGCTGAACTCAAGAATTGTCTGGAGAACGCCTTCTCCGAACT
GATGTCAAGTGCGGCCAACTGAGCGGCCGCTCGAGTCTAGAGGGCCCGCGGTTCGAAGGTAAGCCTATCC
CTAACCCTCTCCTCGGTCTCGATTCTACGCGTACCGGTCATCATCACCATCACCATTGAGTTTAAACCCG
CTGATCAGCCTCGACTGTGCCTTCTAAGGCCTGAGCTCGCTGATCAGCCTCGATCGAGGATCCAGACATG
ATAAGATACATTGATGAGTTTGGACAAACCACAACTAGAATGCAGTGAAAAAAATGCTTTATTTGTGAAA
TTTGTGATGCTATTGCTTTATTTGTAACCATTATAAGCTGCAATAAACAAGTTAACAACAACAATTGCAT
TCATTTTATGTTTCAGGTTCAGGGGGAGGTGTGGGAGGTTTTTTAAAGCAAGTAAAACCTCTACAAATGT
GGTATGGCTGATTATGATCAGTCGACCGATGCCCTTGAGAGCCTTCAACCCAGTCAGCTCCTTCCGGTGG
GCGCGGGGCATGACTATCGTCGCCGCACTTATGACTGTCTTCTTTATCATGCAACTCGTAGGACAGGTGC
CGGCAGCGCTCTGGGTCATTTTCGGCGAGGACCGCTTTCGCTGGAGCGCGACGATGATCGGCCTGTCGCT
TGCGGTATTCGGAATCTTGCACGCCCTCGCTCAAGCCTTCGTCACTGGTCCCGCCACCAAACGTTTCGGC
GAGAAGCAGGCCATTATCGCCGGCATGGCGGCCGACGCGCTGGGCTACGTCTTGCTGGCGTTCGCGACGC
GAGGCTGGATGGCCTTCCCCATTATGATTCTTCTCGCTTCCGGCGGCATCGGGATGCCCGCGTTGCAGGC
CATGCTGTCCAGGCAGGTAGATGACGACCATCAGGGACAGCTTCAAGGATCGCTCGCGGCTCTTACCAGC
CAGCAAAAGGCCAGGAACCGTAAAAAGGCCGCGTTGCTGGCGTTTTTCCATAGGCTCCGCCCCCCTGACG
AGCATCACAAAAATCGACGCTCAAGTCAGAGGTGGCGAAACCCGACAGGACTATAAAGATACCAGGCGTT
TCCCCCTGGAAGCTCCCTCGTGCGCTCTCCTGTTCCGACCCTGCCGCTTACCGGATACCTGTCCGCCTTT
CTCCCTTCGGGAAGCGTGGCGCTTTCTCAATGCTCACGCTGTAGGTATCTCAGTTCGGTGTAGGTCGTTC
GCTCCAAGCTGGGCTGTGTGCACGAACCCCCCGTTCAGCCCGACCGCTGCGCCTTATCCGGTAACTATCG
TCTTGAGTCCAACCCGGTAAGACACGACTTATCGCCACTGGCAGCAGCCACTGGTAACAGGATTAGCAGA
GCGAGGTATGTAGGCGGTGCTACAGAGTTCTTGAAGTGGTGGCCTAACTACGGCTACACTAGAAGGACAG
TATTTGGTATCTGCGCTCTGCTGAAGCCAGTTACCTTCGGAAAAAGAGTTGGTAGCTCTTGATCCGGCAA
ACAAACCACCGCTGGTAGCGGTGGTTTTTTTGTTTGCAAGCAGCAGATTACGCGCAGAAAAAAAGGATCT
CAAGAAGATCCTTTGATCTTTTCTACGGGGTCTGACGCTCAGTGGAACGAAAACTCACGTTAAGGGATTT
TGGTCATGAGATTATCAAAAAGGATCTTCACCTAGATCCTTTTAAATTAAAAATGAAGTTTTAAATCAAT
CTAAAGTATATATGAGTAAACTTGGTCTGACAGTTACCAATGCTTAATCAGTGAGGCACCTATCTCAGCG
ATCTGTCTATTTCGTTCATCCATAGTTGCCTGACTCCCCGTCGTGTAGATAACTACGATACGGGAGGGCT
TACCATCTGGCCCCAGTGCTGCAATGATACCGCGAGACCCACGCTCACCGGCTCCAGATTTATCAGCAAT
AAACCAGCCAGCCGGAAGGGCCGAGCGCAGAAGTGGTCCTGCAACTTTATCCGCCTCCATCCAGTCTATT
AATTGTTGCCGGGAAGCTAGAGTAAGTAGTTCGCCAGTTAATAGTTTGCGCAACGTTGTTGCCATTGCTG
CAGGCATCGTGGTGTCACGCTCGTCGTTTGGTATGGCTTCATTCAGCTCCGGTTCCCAACGATCAAGGCG
AGTTACATGATCCCCCATGTTGTGCAAAAAAGCGGTTAGCTCCTTCGGTCCTCCGATCGTTGTCAGAAGT
AAGTTGGCCGCAGTGTTATCACTCATGGTTATGGCAGCACTGCATAATTCTCTTACTGTCATGCCATCCG
TAAGATGCTTTTCTGTGACTGGTGAGTACTCAACCAAGTCATTCTGAGAATAGTGTATGCGGCGACCGAG
TTGCTCTTGCCCGGCGTCAACACGGGATAATACCGCGCCACATAGCAGAACTTTAAAAGTGCTCATCATT
GGAAAACGTTCTTCGGGGCGAAAACTCTCAAGGATCTTACCGCTGTTGAGATCCAGTTCGATGTAACCCA
CTCGTGCACCCAACTGATCTTCAGCATCTTTTACTTTCACCAGCGTTTCTGGGTGAGCAAAAACAGGAAG
GCAAAATGCCGCAAAAAAGGGAATAAGGGCGACACGGAAATGTTGAATACTCATACTCTTCCTTTTTCAA
TATTATTGAAGCATTTATCAGGGTTATTGTCTCATGAGCGGATACATATTTGAATGTATTTAGAAAAATA
AACAAATAGGGGTTCCGCGCACATTTCCCCGAAAAGTGCCACCTGACGTCTAAGAAACCATTATTATCAT
GACATTAACCTATAAAAATAGGCGTATCACGAGGCCCTTTCGT
